>Addgene plasmid #195209 | GFP-NHERF1 F355R | addgene full sequence | sequence record 384471 | Addgene NGS Result
TACCGCCATGCATTAGTTATTAATAGTAATCAATTACGGGGTCATTAGTTCATAGCCCATATATGGAGTT
CCGCGTTACATAACTTACGGTAAATGGCCCGCCTGGCTGACCGCCCAACGACCCCCGCCCATTGACGTCA
ATAATGACGTATGTTCCCATAGTAACGCCAATAGGGACTTTCCATTGACGTCAATGGGTGGAGTATTTAC
GGTAAACTGCCCACTTGGCAGTACATCAAGTGTATCATATGCCAAGTACGCCCCCTATTGACGTCAATGA
CGGTAAATGGCCCGCCTGGCATTATGCCCAGTACATGACCTTATGGGACTTTCCTACTTGGCAGTACATC
TACGTATTAGTCATCGCTATTACCATGGTGATGCGGTTTTGGCAGTACATCAATGGGCGTGGATAGCGGT
TTGACTCACGGGGATTTCCAAGTCTCCACCCCATTGACGTCAATGGGAGTTTGTTTTGGCACCAAAATCA
ACGGGACTTTCCAAAATGTCGTAACAACTCCGCCCCATTGACGCAAATGGGCGGTAGGCGTGTACGGTGG
GAGGTCTATATAAGCAGAGCTGGTTTAGTGAACCGTCAGATCCGCTAGCGCTACCGGTCGCCACCATGGT
GAGCAAGGGCGAGGAGCTGTTCACCGGGGTGGTGCCCATCCTGGTCGAGCTGGACGGCGACGTAAACGGC
CACAAGTTCAGCGTGTCCGGCGAGGGCGAGGGCGATGCCACCTACGGCAAGCTGACCCTGAAGTTCATCT
GCACCACCGGCAAGCTGCCCGTGCCCTGGCCCACCCTCGTGACCACCCTGACCTACGGCGTGCAGTGCTT
CAGCCGCTACCCCGACCACATGAAGCAGCACGACTTCTTCAAGTCCGCCATGCCCGAAGGCTACGTCCAG
GAGCGCACCATCTTCTTCAAGGACGACGGCAACTACAAGACCCGCGCCGAGGTGAAGTTCGAGGGCGACA
CCCTGGTGAACCGCATCGAGCTGAAGGGCATCGACTTCAAGGAGGACGGCAACATCCTGGGGCACAAGCT
GGAGTACAACTACAACAGCCACAACGTCTATATCATGGCCGACAAGCAGAAGAACGGCATCAAGGTGAAC
TTCAAGATCCGCCACAACATCGAGGACGGCAGCGTGCAGCTCGCCGACCACTACCAGCAGAACACCCCCA
TCGGCGACGGCCCCGTGCTGCTGCCCGACAACCACTACCTGAGCACCCAGTCCGCCCTGAGCAAAGACCC
CAACGAGAAGCGCGATCACATGGTCCTGCTGGAGTTCGTGACCGCCGCCGGGATCACTCTCGGCATGGAC
GAGCTGTACAAGTCCGGCCGGACTCAGATCCTGATGAGCGCGGACGCAGCGGCCGGGGCGCCCCTGCCCC
GGCTCTGCTGCCTGGAGAAGGGTCCGAACGGCTACGGCTTCCACCTGCACGGGGAGAAGGGCAAGTTGGG
CCAGTACATCCGGCTGGTGGAGCCCGGCTCGCCGGCCGAGAAGGCGGGGCTGCTGGCGGGGGACCGGCTG
GTGGAGGTGAACGGGGAGAACGTGGAAAAGGAGACCCACCAGCAGGTGGTGAGCCGCATCCGCGCCGCAC
TCAACGCCGTGCGCCTGCTGGTGGTCGACCCCGAGACGGACGAGCAGCTGCAGAAGCTCGGCGTCCAGGT
CCGAGAGGAGCTGCTGCGCGCCCAGGAAGCGCCGGGGCAGGCCGAGCCGCCGGCCGCCGCCGAGGTGCAG
GGGGCTGGCAACGAAAATGAGCCTCGCGAGGCCGACAAGAGCCACCCGGAGCAGCGCGAGCTTCGGCCTC
GGCTCTGTACCATGAAGAAGGGCCCCAGTGGCTATGGCTTCAACCTGCACAGCGACAAGTCCAAGCCAGG
CCAGTTCATCCGGTCAGTGGACCCAGACTCCCCGGCTGAGGCTTCAGGGCTCCGGGCCCAGGATCGCATT
GTGGAGGTGAACGGGGTCTGCATGGAGGGGAAGCAGCATGGGGACGTGGTGTCCGCCATCAGGGCTGGCG
GGGACGAGACCAAGCTGCTGGTGGTGGACAGGGAAACTGACGAGTTCTTCAAGAAATGCAGAGTGATCCC
ATCTCAGGAGCACCTGAATGGTCCCCTGCCTGTGCCCTTCACCAATGGGGAGATACAGAAGGAGAACAGT
CGTGAAGCCCTGGCAGAGGCAGCCTTGGAGAGCCCCAGGCCAGCCCTGGTGAGATCCGCCTCCAGTGACA
CCAGCGAGGAGCTGAATTCCCAAGACAGCCCCCCAAAACAGGACTCCACAGCGCCCTCGTCTACCTCCTC
CTCCGACCCCATCCTAGACTTCAACATCTCCCTGGCCATGGCCAAAGAGAGGGCCCACCAGAAACGCAGC
AGCAAACGGGCCCCGCAGATGGACTGGAGCAAGAAAAACGAACTCCGCAGCAACCTCTGAGCCGGGTCGA
GGGGAATTCTGCAGTCGACGGTACCGCGGGCCCGGGATCCACCGGATCTAGATAACTGATCATAATCAGC
CATACCACATTTGTAGAGGTTTTACTTGCTTTAAAAAACCTCCCACACCTCCCCCTGAACCTGAAACATA
AAATGAATGCAATTGTTGTTGTTAACTTGTTTATTGCAGCTTATAATGGTTACAAATAAAGCAATAGCAT
CACAAATTTCACAAATAAAGCATTTTTTTCACTGCATTCTAGTTGTGGTTTGTCCAAACTCATCAATGTA
TCTTAACGCGTAAATTGTAAGCGTTAATATTTTGTTAAAATTCGCGTTAAATTTTTGTTAAATCAGCTCA
TTTTTTAACCAATAGGCCGAAATCGGCAAAATCCCTTATAAATCAAAAGAATAGACCGAGATAGGGT
[37 nt withheld, positions 2868-2904]
AAAGAACGTGGACTCCAACGTCAAAGG
[49 nt withheld, positions 2932-2980]
T
[91 nt withheld, positions 2982-3072]
G
[124 nt withheld, positions 3074-3197]
CAGGTGGCACTTTTCGGGGAAATGTGCGCGGAACCCCTATTTGTTTATTTTTCTAAATACATTCAAATAT
GTATCCGCTCATGAGACAATAACCCTGATAAATGCTTCAATAATATTGAAAAAGGAAGAGTCCTGAGGCG
GAAAGAACCAGCTGTGGAATGTGTGTCAGTTAGGGTGTGGAAAGTCCCCAGGCTCCCCAGCAGGCAGAAG
TATGCAAAGCATGCATCTCAATTAGTCAGCAACCAGGTGTGGAAAGTCCCCAGGCTCCCCAGCAGGCAGA
AGTATGCAAAGCATGCATCTCAATTAGTCAGCAACCATAGTCCCGCCCCTAACTCCGCCCATCCCGCCCC
TAACTCCGCCCAGTTCCGCCCATTCTCCGCCCCATGGCTGACTAATTTTTTTTATTTATGCAGAGGCCGA
GGCCGCCTCGGCCTCTGAGCTATTCCAGAAGTAGTGAGGAGGCTTTTTTGGAGGCCTAGGCTTTTGCAAA
GATCGATCAAGAGACAGGATGAGGATCGTTTCGCATGATTGAACAAGATGGATTGCACGCAGGTTCTCCG
GCCGCTTGGGTGGAGAGGCTATTCGGCTATGACTGGGCACAACAGACAATCGGCTGCTCTGATGCCGCCG
TGTTCCGGCTGTCAGCGCAGGGGCGCCCGGTTCTTTTTGTCAAGACCGACCTGTCCGGTGCCCTGAATGA
ACTGCAAGACGAGGCAGCGCGGCTATCGTGGCTGGCCACGACGGGCGTTCCTTGCGCAGCTGTGCTCGAC
GTTGTCACTGAAGCGGGAAGGGACTGGCTGCTATTGGGCGAAGTGCCGGGGCAGGATCTCCTGTCATCTC
ACCTTGCTCCTGCCGAGAAAGTATCCATCATGGCTGATGCAATGCGGCGGCTGCATACGCTTGATCCGGC
TACCTGCCCATTCGACCACCAAGCGAAACATCGCATCGAGCGAGCACGTACTCGGATGGAAGCCGGTCTT
GTCGATCAGGATGATCTGGACGAAGAGCATCAGGGGCTCGCGCCAGCCGAACTGTTCGCCAGGCTCAAGG
CGAGCATGCCCGACGGCGAGGATCTCGTCGTGACCCATGGCGATGCCTGCTTGCCGAATATCATGGTGGA
AAATGGCCGCTTTTCTGGATTCATCGACTGTGGCCGGCTGGGTGTGGCGGACCGCTATCAGGACATAGCG
TTGGCTACCCGTGATATTGCTGAAGAGCTTGGCGGCGAATGGGCTGACCGCTTCCTCGTGCTTTACGGTA
TCGCCGCTCCCGATTCGCAGCGCATCGCCTTCTATCGCCTTCTTGACGAGTTCTTCTGAGCGGGACTCTG
GGGTTCGAAATGACCGACCAAGCGACGCCCAACCTGCCATCACGAGATTTCGATTCCACCGCCGCCTTCT
ATGAAAGGTTGGGCTTCGGAATCGTTTTCCGGGACGCCGGCTGGATGATCCTCCAGCGCGGGGATCTCAT
GCTGGAGTTCTTCGCCCACCCTAGGGGGAGGCTAACTGAAACACGGAAGGAGACAATACCGGAAGGAACC
CGCGCTATGACGGCAATAAAAAGACAGAATAAAACGCACGGTGTTGGGTCGTTTGTTCATAAACGCGGGG
TTCGGTCCCAGGGCTGGCACTCTGTCGATACCCCACCGAGACCCCATTGGGGCCAATACGCCCGCGTTTC
TTCCTTTTCCCCACCCCACCCCCCAAGTTCGGGTGAAGGCCCAGGGCTCGCAGCCAACGTCGGGGCGGCA
GGCCCTGCCATAGCCTCAGGTTACTCATATATACTTTAGATTGATTTAAAACTTCATTTTTAATTTAAAA
GGATCTAGGTGAAGATCCTTTTTGATAATCTCATGACCAAAATCCCTTAACGTGAGTTTTCGTTCCACTG
AGCGTCAGACCCCGTAGAAAAGATCAAAGGATCTTCTTGAGATCCTTTTTTTCTGCGCGTAATCTGCTGC
TTGCAAACAAAAAAACCACCGCTACCAGCGGTGGTTTGTTTGCCGGATCAAGAGCTACCAACTCTTTTTC
CGAAGGTAACTGGCTTCAGCAGAGCGCAGATACCAAATACTGTTCTTCTAGTGTAGCCGTAGTTAGGCCA
CCACTTCAAGAACTCTGTAGCACCGCCTACATACCTCGCTCTGCTAATCCTGTTACCAGTGGCTGCTGCC
AGTGGCGATAAGTCGTGTCTTACCGGGTTGGACTCAAGACGATAGTTACCGGATAAGGCGCAGCGGTCGG
GCTGAACGGGGGGTTCGTGCACACAGCCCAGCTTGGAGCGAACGACCTACACCGAACTGAGATACCTACA
GCGTGAGCTATGAGAAAGCGCCACGCTTCCCGAAGGGAGAAAGGCGGACAGGTATCCGGTAAGCGGCAGG
GTCGGAACAGGAGAGCGCACGAGGGAGCTTCCAGGGGGAAACGCCTGGTATCTTTATAGTCCTGTCGGGT
TTCGCCACCTCTGACTTGAGCGTCGATTTTTGTGATGCTCGTCAGGGGGGCGGAGCCTATGGAAAAACGC
CAGCAACGCGGCCTTTTTACGGTTCCTGGCCTTTTGCTGGCCTTTTGCTCACATGTTCTTTCCTGCGTTA
TCCCCTGATTCTGTGGATAACCGTAT
Features (pLannotate 1.2.2; 15 found; start..end, strand, type, name):
     74..377     +  enhancer       CMV enhancer: human cytomegalovirus immediate early enhancer
    378..581     +  promoter       CMV promoter: human cytomegalovirus (CMV) immediate early promoter
    626..1342    +  CDS            EGFP: EGFP is a basic (constitutively fluorescent) green fluorescent protein published in 1996, derived from Aequorea victoria. It is reported to be a rapidly-maturing weak dimer with moderate acid sensitivity.
   1364..2437    +  CDS            SLC9A3R1: NHRF1_HUMAN - Also known as NHERF, NHERF1. Experimental evidence at protein level: Swiss-Prot protein existence level 1. Scaffold protein that connects plasma membrane proteins with members of the ezrin/moesin/radixin family and thereby helps to link them to the actin cytoskeleton and to regulate their surface expression. Necessary for recycling of internalized ADRB2. Was first known to play a role in the regulation of the activity and subcellular location of SLC9A3. Necessary for cAMP-mediated phosphorylation and inhibition of SLC9A3. May enhance Wnt signaling. May participate in HTR4 targeti
   2454..2490    +  misc_feature   MCS (fragment): multiple cloning site
   2507..2591    +  CDS            large T antigen (fragment): large T antigen from SV40 (simian virus 40)
   2614..2735    +  polyA_signal   SV40 poly(A) signal: SV40 polyadenylation signal
   2769..3197    -  rep_origin     f1 ori (sequence partly withheld): f1 bacteriophage origin of replication; arrow indicates direction of (+) strand synthesis
   3224..3328    +  promoter       AmpR promoter: bla
   3330..3687    +  promoter       SV40 promoter: SV40 enhancer and early promoter
   3722..4516    +  CDS            NeoR/KanR: aminoglycoside phosphotransferase from Tn5; aph(3')-II (or nptII); confers resistance to neomycin, kanamycin, and G418 (Geneticin®)
   4537..4689    +  CDS            ble (fragment): BLE_KLEPN - Experimental evidence at protein level: Swiss-Prot protein existence level 1. Binding protein with a strong affinity to the bleomycin family of antibiotics. Binds to CL990; an antimitotic-antibiotic compound. From Klebsiella pneumoniae.
   4748..4795    +  polyA_signal   HSV TK poly(A) signal: herpes simplex virus thymidine kinase polyadenylation signal (Cole and Stacy, 1985)
   4886..4902    -  polyA_signal   bGH poly(A) signal (fragment): bovine growth hormone polyadenylation signal
   5124..5712    +  rep_origin     ori: high-copy-number ColE1/pMB1/pBR322/pUC origin of replication
