[The description below was written by a language model from this plasmid's Addgene catalogue record and pLannotate feature annotations shown in this document.]
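Description:
GFP-NHERF1 F355R is a mammalian expression plasmid built on a pEGFP backbone that produces human NHERF1 (also known as EBP50 or SLC9A3R1) fused to the C-terminus of EGFP. In the 5.8 kb sequenced record, the human cytomegalovirus immediate early enhancer and promoter drive the EGFP coding sequence, which is followed after a short linker by the NHERF1 open reading frame, so the fluorescent tag sits at the N-terminus of the scaffold protein. Remnants of the multiple cloning site lie downstream, and the transcript is terminated by the SV40 polyadenylation signal. The small large T antigen, ble and bGH poly(A) fragments called by the annotation software are most likely incidental matches to backbone sequence rather than functional parts.

The plasmid replicates at high copy in E. coli from a ColE1/pUC-type origin and also carries an f1 phage origin. A single Tn5 aminoglycoside phosphotransferase gene (NeoR/KanR) serves both hosts. A bacterial bla-type promoter allows kanamycin selection in bacteria, while the SV40 enhancer/early promoter and HSV TK poly(A) signal permit G418 selection of mammalian cells.

NHERF1 is a scaffold that links plasma membrane proteins to ezrin/radixin/moesin family members and thereby to the actin cytoskeleton. The F355R substitution, near the C-terminal end of the protein, is recorded as making it deficient in ezrin interaction. The construct therefore suits transfection experiments that visualise NHERF1 localisation and test which of its functions depend on ezrin binding, for example in comparison with a wild-type GFP-NHERF1. The associated work concerns regulation of microvillar assembly.
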