Addgene plasmid #195209: GFP-NHERF1 F355R
Purpose: Mammalian expression vector for GFP tagged NHERF1. Ezrin interaction-deficient mutant
Depositing lab: Anthony Bretscher & David Bryant. Depositing organization: Cornell University. Publication: The scaffolding protein EBP50 regulates microvillar assembly in a phosphorylation-dependent manner. Garbett D, LaLonde DP, Bretscher A. J Cell Biol. 2010 Oct 18;191(2):397-413. doi: 10.1083/jcb.201004115. Epub 2010 Oct 11. PubMed 20937695.
Backbone
  Vector backbone: pEGFP
  Vector type: Mammalian Expression
Growth in bacteria
  Bacterial resistance: Kanamycin, 50 μg/mL
  Growth temperature: 37°C
  Growth strain: DH5alpha
  Copy number: High Copy
Gene/Insert
  Gene/Insert name: NHERF1
  Species: H. sapiens (human)
  Mutation: F355R
  Entrez Gene: NHERF1 (a.k.a. EBP50, NHE-RF, NHERF, NHERF-1, NPHLOP2, SLC9A3R1)
Terms and licenses: Academic/Nonprofit Terms; Industry Terms: Not Available to Industry
How to cite: GFP-NHERF1 F355R was a gift from Anthony Bretscher & David Bryant (Addgene plasmid # 195209 ; http://n2t.net/addgene:195209 ; RRID:Addgene_195209)
